Addgene plasmid #184800: pN1-CMV-H-sDarken
Purpose: High affinity version of the Serotonin Sensor sDarken under the control of a CMV Promoter.
Depositing lab: Olivia Masseck. Depositing organization: Universitaet Bremen. Publication: Next generation genetically encoded fluorescent sensors for serotonin. Kubitschke M, Muller M, Wallhorn L, Pulin M, Mittag M, Pollok S, Ziebarth T, Bremshey S, Gerdey J, Claussen KC, Renken K, Gross J, Gneisse P, Meyer N, Wiegert JS, Reiner A, Fuhrmann M, Masseck OA. Nat Commun. 2022 Dec 6;13(1):7525. doi: 10.1038/s41467-022-35200-w. PubMed 36473867.
Backbone
  Vector backbone: pN1
  Backbone size w/o insert (bp): 3961
  Total vector size (bp): 5641
  Vector type: Mammalian Expression
Growth in bacteria
  Bacterial resistance: Kanamycin, 50 μg/mL
  Growth temperature: 37°C
  Growth strain: DH5alpha
  Copy number: High Copy
Gene/Insert
  Gene/Insert name: H-sDarken
  Species: Synthetic
  Insert size (bp): 1680
  Promoter: CMV
  Cloning method: Unknown
  Sequencing primers: 5′ GCAAATGGGCGGTAGGCGT; 3′ AACCATTATAAGCTGCAATAAAC
Terms and licenses: Academic/Nonprofit Terms; Industry Terms: Not Available to Industry
Depositor comments: Please visit https://doi.org/10.1101/2022.03.10.483799 for bioRxiv preprint.
How to cite: pN1-CMV-H-sDarken was a gift from Olivia Masseck (Addgene plasmid # 184800 ; http://n2t.net/addgene:184800 ; RRID:Addgene_184800)
