[The description below was written by a language model from this plasmid's Addgene catalogue record and pLannotate feature annotations shown in this document.]
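Description:
pN1-CMV-H-sDarken is a 5.6 kb mammalian expression plasmid built on a pN1 backbone that carries the high-affinity variant of the genetically encoded serotonin sensor sDarken. It replicates in E. coli from a high-copy ColE1/pUC-type origin and is selected with kanamycin. The resistance gene is the Tn5 aminoglycoside phosphotransferase (NeoR/KanR), placed behind tandem bacterial (bla) and SV40 early promoters and followed by an HSV TK polyadenylation signal. The same cassette can therefore also confer G418 resistance in mammalian cells. An f1 origin is present as well. The short ble, bGH poly(A) and SV40 large T antigen hits in the automated annotation are small fragments, most likely backbone remnants rather than functional elements.

The payload is a synthetic open reading frame of about 1.7 kb, driven by the human cytomegalovirus immediate early enhancer and promoter and terminated by the SV40 poly(A) signal. In the feature table, a cEGFP green fluorescent protein coding segment sits between two stretches that resemble serotonin G-protein coupled receptors. This is the layout expected of a GPCR-based sensor, in which a fluorescent protein embedded within the receptor reports the conformational change caused by ligand binding. The annotation tool labels the flanking fragments as HTR1E-like and HTR1B-like, but these are partial homology matches, and the record does not explicitly state which receptor scaffold was used. It also does not state which changes give the "H" version its higher affinity. The plasmid is intended for transient or G418-selected expression in cultured mammalian cells, where it allows serotonin to be detected optically through fluorescence changes.
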