Features (pLannotate 1.2.2; 16 found; start..end, strand, type, name):
     75..378     +  enhancer       CMV enhancer: human cytomegalovirus immediate early enhancer
    379..582     +  promoter       CMV promoter: human cytomegalovirus (CMV) immediate early promoter
    605..641     +  misc_feature   MCS (fragment): multiple cloning site
    750..1316    +  CDS            HTR1E (fragment): 5HT1E_HUMAN - Experimental evidence at protein level: Swiss-Prot protein existence level 1. G-protein coupled receptor for 5-hydroxytryptamine (serotonin). Also functions as a receptor for various alkaloids and psychoactive substances. Ligand binding causes a conformation change that triggers signaling via guanine nucleotide-binding proteins (G proteins) and modulates the activity of down-stream effectors, such as adenylate cyclase. Signaling inhibits adenylate cyclase activity. From Homo sapiens (Human).
   1317..2051    +  CDS            cEGFP: cEGFP is a basic (constitutively fluorescent) green fluorescent protein published in 2008, derived from Aequorea victoria.
   2067..2291    +  CDS            HTR1B (fragment): 5HT1B_PIG - Experimental evidence at transcript level: Swiss-Prot protein existence level 2. G-protein coupled receptor for 5-hydroxytryptamine (serotonin). Also functions as a receptor for various alkaloids and psychoactive substances. Ligand binding causes a conformation change that triggers signaling via guanine nucleotide-binding proteins (G proteins) and modulates the activity of down-stream effectors, such as adenylate cyclase. Signaling inhibits adenylate cyclase activity. Arrestin family members inhibit signaling via G proteins and mediate activation of alternative signaling pathways.
   2337..2420    +  CDS            large T antigen (fragment): large T antigen from SV40 (simian virus 40)
   2443..2564    +  polyA_signal   SV40 poly(A) signal: SV40 polyadenylation signal
   2598..3026    -  rep_origin     f1 ori (sequence partly withheld): f1 bacteriophage origin of replication; arrow indicates direction of (+) strand synthesis
   3053..3157    +  promoter       AmpR promoter: bla
   3159..3516    +  promoter       SV40 promoter: SV40 enhancer and early promoter
   3551..4345    +  CDS            NeoR/KanR: aminoglycoside phosphotransferase from Tn5; aph(3')-II (or nptII); confers resistance to neomycin, kanamycin, and G418 (Geneticin®)
   4366..4518    +  CDS            ble (fragment): BLE_KLEPN - Experimental evidence at protein level: Swiss-Prot protein existence level 1. Binding protein with a strong affinity to the bleomycin family of antibiotics. Binds to CL990; an antimitotic-antibiotic compound. From Klebsiella pneumoniae.
   4577..4624    +  polyA_signal   HSV TK poly(A) signal: herpes simplex virus thymidine kinase polyadenylation signal (Cole and Stacy, 1985)
   4715..4731    -  polyA_signal   bGH poly(A) signal (fragment): bovine growth hormone polyadenylation signal
   4953..5541    +  rep_origin     ori: high-copy-number ColE1/pMB1/pBR322/pUC origin of replication
>Addgene plasmid #184800 | pN1-CMV-H-sDarken | addgene full sequence | sequence record 365012 | Addgene NGS Result
TTACCGCCATGCATTAGTTATTAATAGTAATCAATTACGGGGTCATTAGTTCATAGCCCATATATGGAGT
TCCGCGTTACATAACTTACGGTAAATGGCCCGCCTGGCTGACCGCCCAACGACCCCCGCCCATTGACGTC
AATAATGACGTATGTTCCCATAGTAACGCCAATAGGGACTTTCCATTGACGTCAATGGGTGGAGTATTTA
CGGTAAACTGCCCACTTGGCAGTACATCAAGTGTATCATATGCCAAGTACGCCCCCTATTGACGTCAATG
ACGGTAAATGGCCCGCCTGGCATTATGCCCAGTACATGACCTTATGGGACTTTCCTACTTGGCAGTACAT
CTACGTATTAGTCATCGCTATTACCATGGTGATGCGGTTTTGGCAGTACATCAATGGGCGTGGATAGCGG
TTTGACTCACGGGGATTTCCAAGTCTCCACCCCATTGACGTCAATGGGAGTTTGTTTTGGCACCAAAATC
AACGGGACTTTCCAAAATGTCGTAACAACTCCGCCCCATTGACGCAAATGGGCGGTAGGCGTGTACGGTG
GGAGGTCTATATAAGCAGAGCTGGTTTAGTGAACCGTCAGATCCGCTAGCGCTACCGGACTCAGATCTCG
AGCTCAAGCTTATGGATGTGCTCAGCCCTGGTCAGGGCAACAACACCACATCACCACCGGCTCCCTTTGA
GACCGGCGGCAACACTACTGGTATCTCCGACGTGACCGTCAGCTACCAAGTGATCACCTCTCTGCTGCTG
GGCACGCTCATCTTCTGCGCGGTGCTGGGCAATGCGTGCGTGGTGGCTGCCATCGCCTTGGAGCGCTCCC
TGCAGAACGTGGCCAATTATCTTATTGGCTCTTTGGCGGTCACCGACCTCATGGTGTCGGTGTTGGTGCT
GCCCATGGCCGCGCTGTATCAGGTGCTCAACAAGTGGACACTGGGCCAGGTAACCTGCGACCTGTTCATC
GCCCTCGACGTGCTGTGCTGCACCTCATCCATCTTGCACCTGTGCGCCATCGCGCTGGACAGGTACTGGG
CCATCACGGACCCCATCGACTACGTGAACAAGAGGACGCCCCGGCGCGCCGCTGCGCTCATCTCGCTCAC
TTGGCTTATTGGCTTCCTCATCTCTATCCCGCCCATGCTGGGCTGGCGCACCCCGGAAGACCGCTCGGAC
CCCGACGCATGCACCATTAGCAAGGATCATGGCTACACTATCTATTCCACCTTTGGAGCTTTCTACATCC
CGCTGCTGCTCATGCTGGTTCTCTATGGGCGCATATTCCGAGCTGCGCGCTTCCTGAGCTCATATAAGAA
CGTCTATATCACCGCCGACAAGCAGAAGAACGGCATCAAGGCCAACTTCAAGATCCGCCACAACGTGGAG
GACGGCAGCGTGCAGCTCGCCGACCACTACCAGCAGAACACCCCCATCGGCGACGGCCCCGTGCTGCTGC
CCGACAACCACTACCTGAGCACCCAGTCCGTGCTGAGCAAAGACCCCAACGAGAAGCGCGATCACATGGT
CCTGCTGGAGTTCGTGACCGCCGCCGGGATCACTCACGGCATGGACGAGCTGTACAAGGGCGGTACCGGA
GGGAGCATGGTGAGCAAGGGCGAGGAGCTGTTCACCGGGGTGGTGCCCATCCTGGTCGAGCTGGACGGCG
ACGTAAACGGCCACAAGTTCAGCGTGCGCGGCGAGGGCGAGGGCGATGCCACCAACGGCAAGCTGACCCT
GAAGTTCATCTGCACCACCGGCAAGCTGCCCGTGCCCTGGCCCACCCTCGTGACCACCCTGACCTACGGC
GTGCAGTGCTTCAGCCGCTACCCCGACCACATGAAGCGCCACGACTTCTTCAAGTCCGCCATGCCCGAAG
GCTACGTCCAGGAGCGCACCATCAGCTTCAAGGACGACGGCACCTACAAGACCCGCGCCGAGGTGAAGTT
CGAGGGCGACACCCTGGTGAACCGCATCGAGCTGAAGGGCATCGACTTCAAGGAGGACGGCAACATCCTG
GGGCACAAGCTGGAGTACAACTGTTTTGACCAACTGCGAGAGAGGAAGACAGTGAAGACGCTGGGCATCA
TCATGGGCACCTTCATCCTCTGCTGGCTGCCCTTCTTCATCGTGGCTCTTGTTCTGCCCTTCTGCGAGAG
CAGCTGCCACATGCCCACCCTGTTGGGCGCCATAATCAATTGGCTGGGCTACTCCAACTCTCTGCTTAAC
CCCGTCATTTACGCATACTTCAACAAGGACTTTCAAAACGCGTTTAAGAAGATCATTAAGTGTAAGTTCT
GCCGCCAGTGAGCGGCCGCGACTCTAGATCATAATCAGCCATACCACATTTGTAGAGGTTTTACTTGCTT
TAAAAAACCTCCCACACCTCCCCCTGAACCTGAAACATAAAATGAATGCAATTGTTGTTGTTAACTTGTT
TATTGCAGCTTATAATGGTTACAAATAAAGCAATAGCATCACAAATTTCACAAATAAAGCATTTTTTTCA
CTGCATTCTAGTTGTGGTTTGTCCAAACTCATCAATGTATCTTAAGGCGTAAATTGTAAGCGTTAATATT
TTGTTAAAATTCGCGTTAAATTTTTGTTAAATCAGCTCATTTTTTAACCAATAGGCCGAAATCGGCAAAA
TCCCTTATAAATCAAAAGAATAGACCGAGATAGGGT
[37 nt withheld, positions 2697-2733]
AAAGAACGTGGACTCCAACGTCAAAGG
[49 nt withheld, positions 2761-2809]
T
[91 nt withheld, positions 2811-2901]
G
[124 nt withheld, positions 2903-3026]
CAGGTGGCACTTTTCGGGGAAATGTGCGCGGAACCCCTATTTGTTTATTTTTCTAAATACATTCAAATAT
GTATCCGCTCATGAGACAATAACCCTGATAAATGCTTCAATAATATTGAAAAAGGAAGAGTCCTGAGGCG
GAAAGAACCAGCTGTGGAATGTGTGTCAGTTAGGGTGTGGAAAGTCCCCAGGCTCCCCAGCAGGCAGAAG
TATGCAAAGCATGCATCTCAATTAGTCAGCAACCAGGTGTGGAAAGTCCCCAGGCTCCCCAGCAGGCAGA
AGTATGCAAAGCATGCATCTCAATTAGTCAGCAACCATAGTCCCGCCCCTAACTCCGCCCATCCCGCCCC
TAACTCCGCCCAGTTCCGCCCATTCTCCGCCCCATGGCTGACTAATTTTTTTTATTTATGCAGAGGCCGA
GGCCGCCTCGGCCTCTGAGCTATTCCAGAAGTAGTGAGGAGGCTTTTTTGGAGGCCTAGGCTTTTGCAAA
GATCGATCAAGAGACAGGATGAGGATCGTTTCGCATGATTGAACAAGATGGATTGCACGCAGGTTCTCCG
GCCGCTTGGGTGGAGAGGCTATTCGGCTATGACTGGGCACAACAGACAATCGGCTGCTCTGATGCCGCCG
TGTTCCGGCTGTCAGCGCAGGGGCGCCCGGTTCTTTTTGTCAAGACCGACCTGTCCGGTGCCCTGAATGA
ACTGCAAGACGAGGCAGCGCGGCTATCGTGGCTGGCCACGACGGGCGTTCCTTGCGCAGCTGTGCTCGAC
GTTGTCACTGAAGCGGGAAGGGACTGGCTGCTATTGGGCGAAGTGCCGGGGCAGGATCTCCTGTCATCTC
ACCTTGCTCCTGCCGAGAAAGTATCCATCATGGCTGATGCAATGCGGCGGCTGCATACGCTTGATCCGGC
TACCTGCCCATTCGACCACCAAGCGAAACATCGCATCGAGCGAGCACGTACTCGGATGGAAGCCGGTCTT
GTCGATCAGGATGATCTGGACGAAGAGCATCAGGGGCTCGCGCCAGCCGAACTGTTCGCCAGGCTCAAGG
CGAGCATGCCCGACGGCGAGGATCTCGTCGTGACCCATGGCGATGCCTGCTTGCCGAATATCATGGTGGA
AAATGGCCGCTTTTCTGGATTCATCGACTGTGGCCGGCTGGGTGTGGCGGACCGCTATCAGGACATAGCG
TTGGCTACCCGTGATATTGCTGAAGAGCTTGGCGGCGAATGGGCTGACCGCTTCCTCGTGCTTTACGGTA
TCGCCGCTCCCGATTCGCAGCGCATCGCCTTCTATCGCCTTCTTGACGAGTTCTTCTGAGCGGGACTCTG
GGGTTCGAAATGACCGACCAAGCGACGCCCAACCTGCCATCACGAGATTTCGATTCCACCGCCGCCTTCT
ATGAAAGGTTGGGCTTCGGAATCGTTTTCCGGGACGCCGGCTGGATGATCCTCCAGCGCGGGGATCTCAT
GCTGGAGTTCTTCGCCCACCCTAGGGGGAGGCTAACTGAAACACGGAAGGAGACAATACCGGAAGGAACC
CGCGCTATGACGGCAATAAAAAGACAGAATAAAACGCACGGTGTTGGGTCGTTTGTTCATAAACGCGGGG
TTCGGTCCCAGGGCTGGCACTCTGTCGATACCCCACCGAGACCCCATTGGGGCCAATACGCCCGCGTTTC
TTCCTTTTCCCCACCCCACCCCCCAAGTTCGGGTGAAGGCCCAGGGCTCGCAGCCAACGTCGGGGCGGCA
GGCCCTGCCATAGCCTCAGGTTACTCATATATACTTTAGATTGATTTAAAACTTCATTTTTAATTTAAAA
GGATCTAGGTGAAGATCCTTTTTGATAATCTCATGACCAAAATCCCTTAACGTGAGTTTTCGTTCCACTG
AGCGTCAGACCCCGTAGAAAAGATCAAAGGATCTTCTTGAGATCCTTTTTTTCTGCGCGTAATCTGCTGC
TTGCAAACAAAAAAACCACCGCTACCAGCGGTGGTTTGTTTGCCGGATCAAGAGCTACCAACTCTTTTTC
CGAAGGTAACTGGCTTCAGCAGAGCGCAGATACCAAATACTGTTCTTCTAGTGTAGCCGTAGTTAGGCCA
CCACTTCAAGAACTCTGTAGCACCGCCTACATACCTCGCTCTGCTAATCCTGTTACCAGTGGCTGCTGCC
AGTGGCGATAAGTCGTGTCTTACCGGGTTGGACTCAAGACGATAGTTACCGGATAAGGCGCAGCGGTCGG
GCTGAACGGGGGGTTCGTGCACACAGCCCAGCTTGGAGCGAACGACCTACACCGAACTGAGATACCTACA
GCGTGAGCTATGAGAAAGCGCCACGCTTCCCGAAGGGAGAAAGGCGGACAGGTATCCGGTAAGCGGCAGG
GTCGGAACAGGAGAGCGCACGAGGGAGCTTCCAGGGGGAAACGCCTGGTATCTTTATAGTCCTGTCGGGT
TTCGCCACCTCTGACTTGAGCGTCGATTTTTGTGATGCTCGTCAGGGGGGCGGAGCCTATGGAAAAACGC
CAGCAACGCGGCCTTTTTACGGTTCCTGGCCTTTTGCTGGCCTTTTGCTCACATGTTCTTTCCTGCGTTA
TCCCCTGATTCTGTGGATAACCGTA
